Addgene plasmid #204831: pDB5321
Purpose: An integrating plasmid containing both the inducible enotetSW3 promoter and the coding sequence of the TetR repressor under the control of the constitutive CMV promoter.
Depositing lab: Li-Lin Du. Depositing organization: National Institute of Biological Sciences, Beijing. Publication: An improved tetracycline-inducible expression system for fission yeast. Lyu XH, Yang YS, Pan ZQ, Ning SK, Suo F, Du LL. J Cell Sci. 2024 Nov 1;137(21):jcs263404. doi: 10.1242/jcs.263404. Epub 2024 Nov 1. PubMed 39318285.
Backbone
  Vector backbone: pAde6NotI
  Backbone size w/o insert (bp): 8615
  Total vector size (bp): 9950
  Vector type: Yeast Expression
  Selectable markers: Hygromycin
Growth in bacteria
  Bacterial resistance: Ampicillin, 100 μg/mL
  Growth temperature: 37°C
  Growth strain: DH5alpha
  Copy number: High Copy
Gene/Insert 1
  Gene/Insert name: tetR
  Species: S. pombe (fission yeast)
  Insert size (bp): 621
  Promoter: CMV promoter
  Cloning method: Unknown
  Sequencing primers: 5′ tgcaaggcgattaagttg
Gene/Insert 2
  Gene/Insert name: mECitrine
  Species: S. pombe (fission yeast)
  Insert size (bp): 714
  Promoter: enotetSW3 promoter
  Cloning method: Unknown
  Sequencing primers: 5′ TCAACATGGCGGTAATGT
Terms and licenses: Academic/Nonprofit Terms; Industry Terms: Not Available to Industry
How to cite: pDB5321 was a gift from Li-Lin Du (Addgene plasmid # 204831 ; http://n2t.net/addgene:204831 ; RRID:Addgene_204831)
