[The description below was written by a language model from this plasmid's Addgene catalogue record and pLannotate feature annotations shown in this document.]
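Description:
pDB5321 is a 9,950 bp integrating yeast expression plasmid for fission yeast (Schizosaccharomyces pombe), built on the pAde6NotI backbone. It is propagated in E. coli through a high-copy ColE1/pUC-type origin with ampicillin resistance (AmpR), and it also carries an f1 origin plus remnants of a standard cloning vector (lacZα fragment, lac promoter/operator, T7 and T3 promoters). No yeast replication origin is annotated, consistent with its integrating design. The feature table shows a full S. pombe ade6 coding sequence with a flanking fragment of the neighbouring vtc4 gene. Together with the backbone name, this suggests homology-directed integration at the ade6 locus, although the record does not spell out the targeting strategy. Selection in yeast uses the hphMX6 cassette, which confers hygromycin resistance and ends in the Ashbya gossypii TEF terminator.

The payload combines both halves of a tetracycline-inducible expression system on one plasmid. The bacterial TetR repressor (621 bp; annotated as the E. coli protein, although the catalogue lists S. pombe as the species) is expressed constitutively from the CMV enhancer/promoter. In the opposite orientation, the inducible enotetSW3 promoter drives mECitrine, a 714 bp Aequorea victoria-derived yellow fluorescent protein (labelled "10B" by the annotation software), followed by the S. cerevisiae ADH1 terminator. A short match to a tet-operator-bearing H1 promoter variant just upstream of the reporter probably reflects tetO sequence within enotetSW3. TetR bound to operator sites would repress the promoter, and tetracycline-class inducers lower its DNA affinity and relieve that repression. With mECitrine as the readout, the construct appears suited to measuring the promoter's leakiness and induction.
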