Features (pLannotate 1.2.2; 24 found; start..end, strand, type, name):
    137..186     +  misc_feature   bom (fragment): basis of mobility region from pBR322
    466..636     -  CDS            vtc4 (fragment): VTC4_SCHPO - Experimental evidence at protein level: Swiss-Prot protein existence level 1. Component of the vacuolar transporter chaperone (VTC) complex, which plays a role in vacuolar membrane fusion. From Schizosaccharomyces pombe (strain 972 / ATCC 24843) (Fission yeast).
    847..2502    +  CDS            ade6: PUR6_SCHPO - Also known as min1. Protein inferred from homology: Swiss-Prot protein existence level 3. From Schizosaccharomyces pombe (strain 972 / ATCC 24843) (Fission yeast).
   2658..2706    +  misc_feature   bom (fragment): basis of mobility region from pBR322
   2734..3162    -  rep_origin     f1 ori (sequence partly withheld): f1 bacteriophage origin of replication; arrow indicates direction of (+) strand synthesis
   3166..3321    -  CDS            lacZα (fragment): LacZα fragment of β-galactosidase; lacZ fragment
   3329..3347    +  promoter       T7 promoter: promoter for bacteriophage T7 RNA polymerase
   3360..3980    -  CDS            tetR: TETR2_ECOLX - Experimental evidence at protein level: Swiss-Prot protein existence level 1. TetR is the repressor of the tetracycline resistance element; its N-terminal region forms a helix-turn-helix structure and binds DNA. Binding of tetracycline to TetR reduces the repressor affinity for the tetracycline resistance gene (tetA) promoter operator sites. From Escherichia coli.
   4082..4285    -  promoter       CMV promoter: human cytomegalovirus (CMV) immediate early promoter
   4286..4665    -  enhancer       CMV enhancer: human cytomegalovirus immediate early enhancer
   4973..4994    +  promoter       H1-2O2 promoter (fragment): doxycycline-inducible variant of the human H1 RNA promoter (Henriksen et al., 2007)
   5056..5769    +  CDS            10B: 10B is a fluorescent protein published in 1996, derived from Aequorea victoria.
   5797..5984    +  terminator     ADH1 terminator: S. cerevisiae ADH1; transcription terminator for the S. cerevisiae alcohol dehydrogenase 1 (ADH1) gene
   6053..7628    +  gene           hphMX6: yeast selectable marker conferring hygromycin resistance
   7431..7628    +  terminator     TEF terminator: Ashbya gossypii TEF terminator
   7690..7708    -  promoter       T3 promoter: promoter for bacteriophage T3 RNA polymerase
   7753..7769    -  protein_bind   lac operator: The lac repressor binds to the lac operator to inhibit transcription in E. coli. This inhibition can be relieved by adding lactose or isopropyl-β-D-thiogalactopyranoside (IPTG). lac repressor encoded by lacI
   7777..7807    -  promoter       lac promoter: promoter for the E. coli lac operon
   7822..7843    -  protein_bind   CAP binding site: CAP binding activates transcription in the presence of cAMP. E. coli catabolite activator protein
   7856..7948    -  CDS            lacI (fragment): lac repressor; lacI; The lac repressor binds to the lac operator to inhibit transcription in E. coli. This inhibition can be relieved by adding lactose or isopropyl-β-D-thiogalactopyranoside (IPTG).
   8131..8719    -  rep_origin     ori: high-copy-number ColE1/pMB1/pBR322/pUC origin of replication
   8890..9750    -  CDS            AmpR: β-lactamase; bla; confers resistance to ampicillin, carbenicillin, and related antibiotics
   9751..9855    -  promoter       AmpR promoter: bla
   9950..35      +  CDS            rop (fragment) (across the origin): Rop protein, which maintains plasmids at low copy number; rop
>Addgene plasmid #204831 | pDB5321 | addgene full sequence | sequence record 405723 | Addgene NGS Result
TCGCGCGTTTCGGTGATGACGGTGAAAACCTCTGACACATGCAGCTCCCGGAGACGGTCACAGCTTGTCT
GTAAGCGGATGCCGGGAGCAGACAAGCCCGTCAGGGCGCGTCAGCGGGTGTTGGCGGGTGTCGGGGCTGG
CTTAACTATGCGGCATCAGAGCAGATTGTACTGAGAGTGCACCATAACCGGGAGAATCCTGAATAATGTG
CTGTGAAGCAGTTGAAAGAAAATTAAAGAACCCAATATAATATGCTATAAAGCAATCAAAAAATAATAGT
AAGAAACCCAAATAAAACCCCGTTGACCATGTTCCCAATTAAATTAACGCATATTAATGCAAAAAATGCA
ATATTAAGACTAGTTATTAAACCGATAATTAGTCTTCAATTATTAAAAGATGTAGTTGATTTGTATTATC
TTTCAATTGCTAATTCTAAATATATTGGAGAATTCAATGAGTTTATGCATTGAAGTTTAAGATAACATTG
GCGCTGATTGCAGCAAAAGTAATCACGCATATAGCTGTAGGACCAAAACGATCATCATATCGGACCGCAT
TATGTTTAGCGGCCGCTAAACGTTGCTTTATATATGGATAACGACATATACATTTATTTCTTGAAAAAAT
AGCAAAGCTATATTGATTTTAGCGTATGCTGCTTTAAAGTTGCATTTCACAATGCTTGGAAATGTAACGA
TGACAGAATTAATACGATGCAAAACTCAAATAATAAACTGCGCACTAACTCACTACAATAAACAACTTTG
AAAAAAAGATTCGTTTTTTCAACATTTACCATCTCATTAAGCTGAGCTGCCAAGGTATATACATACTTCA
TCGAATATGAGCGAAAAACAGGTTGTAGGGATCCTTGGAGGTGGTCAATTGGGCCGAATGATGGTAGAGG
CAGCCCATCGCTTAAACATCAAATGCATCATCTTGGATGCAGCAAATTCTCCTGCCAAACAAATTGATGG
AGGACGTGAGCACATTGATGCATCATTTACTGACCCCGATGCAATTGTTGAACTGTCTAAGAAGTGCACG
TTATTAACAACTGAAATTGAGCATATTAACACTGATGCCTTGGCAGCCGTTACGAAATCTGTTGCTGTTG
AACCCTCTCCTGCAACTCTGCGATGCATTCAAGACAAATATCTTCAAAAACAGCATTTACAGGTTTTTAA
GATTGCACTTCCTGAATTTTGCGATGCACCTGACCAGGAAAGTGTTGAAAAAGCAGGCCAAGAGTTTGGT
TATCCTTTTGTACTGAAAAGTAAAACATTGGCTTACGACGGTCGTGGAAATTACGTTGTTCATCAACCAT
CTGAGATTCCTACTGCCATCAAAGCACTTGGTGATCGTCCGCTTTATGTTGAAAAGTTCGTTCCTTTCTC
CATGGAAATTGCAGTGATGGTAGTACGCAGTTTAGACGGAAAAGTTTATGCTTATCCTACAACTGAGACC
ATTCAAAAGGATAATGTTTGTCATTTAGTATATGCCCCTGCTCGTCTTCCCTTCTCAATTCAACAGCGTG
CTCAAACCCTTGCCATGGATGCGGTGCGCACTTTTGAAGGCGCTGGTATATATGGTGTAGAGATGTTTGT
TTTGCAAGATGGTGAGACCATTTTACTCAACGAAATTGCTCCTCGGCCTCACAATTCAGGTCACTACACC
ATTGAAGCTTGCCCAACTTCTCAGTTTGAAGCTCACTTACGGGCCATATGTGGTCTTCCTTTCAGCGAAA
TCAACACCCAACTCTCGACTTCCACAACTCATGCGTTGATGGTAAATATTTTAGGTACTGATGATCCTGA
TTATGTTTCAAAGATCGCTAAACGTTCTCTGTCCATTCCCGGTGCAACTTTGCATCTTTATGGTAAAGCT
GAATCTAGAAAGGGTCGCAAGATGGGACACGTTACCATCATTTCTGATTCACCTCAAGAATGTGAACGTA
GGTATCAGATGCTTCTTGACGTCAAAGATCCTGTCGAATCACCTGTTGTTGGTATTATCATGGGTTCGGA
TTCTGATTTAAGCAAGATGAAAGATGCTGCCGTCATTTTAGATGAATTCAAGGTGCCTTACGAACTTACT
ATTGTTTCAGCTCACCGCACACCAGATCGCATGGTTACTTATGCTCGTACCGCAGCTTCAAGAGGGTTGC
GTGTGATTATTGCTGGTGCTGGTGGTGCCGCTCATTTGCCTGGTATGGTTGCTGCAATGACACCTCTTCC
AGTAATCGGCGTTCCTGTAAAAGGAAGCACTCTTGACGGAGTTGACTCTCTTCACTCTATTGTTCAGATG
CCTCGAGGTGTCCCTGTCGCCACTGTTGCTATCAATAATAGCCAAAATGCCGGTATTTTAGCCTGTCGTA
TACTTGCTACATTTCAACCCTCCCTTTTGGCTGCTATGGAGAGCTTTATGGACAATATGAAAGAGATTGT
TTTAGAAAAGGCTGATAAATTAGAAAAAGTTGGTTGGAAAAATTATTCTGCATAGGCGACCATAGACATA
ACTGTTAAATGATTTTGCTTGCTTTTTGTTTTAAATAATATTTTATTTTGAAATTCTAGATTGTAAAATG
TATTCTAAAAAGTGATTAAAAATTAAAAATAAAAACCCCCCGAATAATGTGCTGCGACGCAGCTAGGGCG
GTGTGAAATACCGCACAGATGCGTAAGGAGAAAATACCGCATCAGGAAATTGTAAGCGTTAATATTTTGT
TAAAATTCGCGTTAAATTTTTGTTAAATCAGCTCATTTTTTAACCAATAGGCCGAAATCGGCAAAATCCC
TTATAAATCAAAAGAATAGACCGAGATAGGGT
[37 nt withheld, positions 2833-2869]
AAAGAACGTGGACTCCAACGTCAAAGG
[49 nt withheld, positions 2897-2945]
T
[91 nt withheld, positions 2947-3037]
G
[124 nt withheld, positions 3039-3162]
CCATTCGCCATTCAGGCTGCGCAACTGTTGGGAAGGGCGATCGGTGCGGGCCTCTTCGCTATTACGCCAG
CTGGCGAAAGGGGGATGTGCTGCAAGGCGATTAAGTTGGGTAACGCCAGGGTTTTCCCAGTCACGACGTT
GTAAAACGACGGCCAGTGAGCGCGCGTAATACGACTCACTATAGGGCGAATTGGTTAAGATCCACTTTCA
CATTTAAGTTGTTTTTCTAATCCGCATATGATCAATTCAAGGCCGAATAAGAAGGCTGGCTCTGCACCTT
GGTGATCAAATAATTCGATAGCTTGTCGTAATAATGGCGGCATACTATCAGTAGTAGGTGTTTCCCTTTC
TTCTTTAGCGACTTGATGCTCTTGATCTTCCAATACGCAACCTAAAGTAAAATGCCCCACAGCGCTGAGT
GCATATAATGCATTCTCTAGTGAAAAACCTTGTTGGCATAAAAAGGCTAATTGATTTTCGAGAGTTTCAT
ACTGTTTTTCTGTAGGCCGTGTACCTAAATGTACTTTTGCTCCATCGCGATGACTTAGTAAAGCACATCT
AAAACTTTTAGCGTTATTACGTAAAAAATCTTGCCAGCTTTCCCCTTCTAAAGGGCAAAAGTGAGTATGG
TGCCTATCTAACATCTCAATGGCTAAGGCGTCGAGCAAAGCCCGCTTATTTTTTACATGCCAATACAATG
TAGGCTGCTCTACACCTAGCTTCTGGGCGAGTTTACGGGTTGTTAAACCTTCGATTCCGACCTCATTAAG
CAGCTCTAATGCGCTGTTAATCACTTTACTTTTATCTAATCTAGACATATGAATTCGGGGCCGCGGAGGC
TGGATCGGTCCCGGTGTCTTCTATGGAGGTCAAAACAGCGTGGATGGCGTCTCCAGGCGATCTGACGGTT
CACTAAACGAGCTCTGCTTATATAGACCTCCCACCGTACACGCCTACCGCCCATTTGCGTCAATGGGGCG
GAGTTGTTACGACATTTTGGAAAGTCCCGTTGATTTTGGTGCCAAAACAAACTCCCATTGACGTCAATGG
GGTGGAGACTTGGAAATCCCCGTGAGTCAAACCGCTATCCACGCCCATTGATGTACTGCCAAAACCGCAT
CACCATGGTAATAGCGATGACTAATACGTAGATGTACTGCCAAGTAGGAAAGTCCCATAAGGTCATGTAC
TGGGCATAATGCCAGGCGGGCCATTTACCGTCATTGACGTCAATAGGGGGCGTACTTGGCATATGATACA
CTTGATGTACTGCCAAGTGGGCAGTTTACCGTAAATACTCCACCCATTGACGTCAATGGAAAGTCCCTAT
TGGCGTTACTATGGGAACATACGTCATTATTGACGTCAATGGGCGGGGGTCGTTGGGCGGTCAGCCAGGC
GGGCCATTTACCGTAAGTTATGTAACGCGGAACTCCATATATGGGCTATGAACTAATGACCCCGTAATTG
ATTACTATTAATAACTAGTCAATAATCAATGTCAACATGGCGGTAATGTTGGACATGAGCCAATATAAAT
GTACATATTATGATATGGATACAACGTATGCAATGGGCCAAGCTCCTCGACCCCCCGGGCCCCATCTCTT
GCCCCTTCTAAGCTCGCTGGACTCGCACATTGGCTACGGTGGCTCGCGTCGCTCGCTTGGTCGCTCCTTC
AACGTACCCTAACGTTCCGGTTAACGATTCTTAAAGAAGCGACCAATTTGTTCCACCGGCTTCTGTGGGC
TCAGGGGCATGTCATGGAAGATTGAGAGGATCGGCGCTTCCTCCAGGTATATATAGAGTGTCCCTATCAG
TGATAGAGACTTGTTTCAGTAAGAATCAATTAGTATTCTACAGTAAACATCGGGGCCGCTCGGGCCCGCT
AGCATGAGTAAAGGAGAAGAACTTTTCACTGGAGTTGTCCCAATTCTTGTTGAATTAGATGGTGATGTTA
ATGGGCACAAATTTTCTGTCAGTGGAGAGGGTGAAGGTGATGCAACATACGGAAAACTTACCCTTAAATT
TATTTGCACTACTGGAAAACTACCTGTTCCATGGCCAACACTTGTCACTACTTTGGGTTATGGTCTAATG
TGCTTTGCTAGATACCCAGATCATATGAAACGGCATGACTTTTTCAAGAGTGCCATGCCCGAAGGTTATG
TACAGGAAAGAACTATATTTTTCAAAGATGACGGGAACTACAAGACACGTGCTGAAGTCAAGTTTGAAGG
TGATACCCTTGTTAATAGAATCGAGTTAAAAGGTATTGATTTTAAAGAAGATGGAAACATTCTTGGACAC
AAATTGGAATACAACTATAACTCACACAATGTATACATCATGGCAGACAAACAAAAGAATGGAATCAAAG
TTAACTTCAAAATTAGACACAACATTGAAGATGGAAGCGTTCAACTAGCAGACCATTATCAACAAAATAC
TCCAATTGGCGATGGCCCTGTCCTTTTACCAGACAACCATTACCTGTCCTATCAATCTAAGCTTTCGAAA
GATCCCAACGAAAAGAGAGACCACATGGTCCTTCTTGAGTTTGTAACAGCTGCTGGGATTACACATGGCA
TGGATGAACTATACAAAAGATCTTAACGCGCCACTTCTAAATAAGCGAATTTCTTATGATTTATGATTTT
TATTATTAAATAAGTTATAAAAAAAATAAGTGTATACAAATTTTAAAGTGACTCTTAGGTTTTAAAACGA
AAATTCTTATTCTTGAGTAACTCTTTCCTGTAGGTCAGGTTGCTTTCTCAGGTATAGTATGAGGTCGCTC
TTATTGACCACACCTCTACCGGCAGATCCGCTAGGGATAACAGGGTAATATGTTTAGCTTGCCTCGTCCC
CGCCGGGTCACCCGGCCAGCGACATGGAGGCCCAGAATACCCTCCTTGACAGTCTTGACGTGCGCAGCTC
AGGGGCATGATGTGACTGTCGCCCGTACATTTAGCCCATACATCCCCATGTATAATCATTTGCATCCATA
CATTTTGATGGCCGCACGGCGCGAAGCAAAAATTACGGCTCCTCGCTGCGGACCTGCGAGCAGGGAAACG
CTCCCCTCACAGACGCGTTGAATTGTCCCCACGCCGCGCCCCTGTAGAGAAATATAAAAGGTTAGGATTT
GCCACTGAGGTTCTTCTTTCATATACTTCCTTTTAAAATCTTGCTAGGATACAGTTCTCACATCACATCC
GAACATAAACAACCATGGGTAAAAAGCCTGAACTCACCGCGACGTCTGTCGAGAAGTTTCTGATCGAAAA
GTTCGACAGCGTCTCCGACCTGATGCGGCTCTCGGAGGGCGAAGAATCTCGTGCTTTCAGCTTCGATGTA
GGAGGGCGTGGATATGTCCTGCGGGTAAATAGCTGCGCCGATGGTTTCTACAAAGATCGTTATGTTTATC
GGCACTTTGCATCGGCCGCGCTCCCGATTCCGGAAGTGCTTGACATTGGGGAATTCAGCGAGAGCCTGAC
CTATTGCATCTCCCGCCGTGCACAGGGTGTCACGTTGCAAGACCTGCCTGAAACCGAACTGCCCGCTGTT
CTGCAGCCGGTCGCGGAGGCCATGGATGCGATCGCTGCGGCCGATCTTAGCCAGACGAGCGGGTTCGGCC
CATTCGGACCGCAAGGAATCGGTCAATACACTACATGGCGTGATTTCATATGCGCGATTGCTGATCCCCA
TGTGTATCACTGGCAAACTGTGATGGACGACACCGTCGGTGCGTCCGTCGCGCAGGCTCTCGATGAGCTG
ATGCTTTGGGCCGAGGACTGCCCCGAAGTCCGGCACCTCGTGCACGCGGATTTCGGCTCCAACAATGTCC
TGACGGACAATGGCCGCATAACAGCGGTCATTGACTGGAGCGAGGCGATGTTCGGGGATTCCCAATACGA
GGTCGCCAACATCTTCTTCTGGAGGCCGTGGTTGGCTTGTATGGAGCAGCAGACGCGCTACTTCGAGCGG
AGGCATCCGGAGCTTGCAGGATCGCCGCGGCTCCGGGCGTATATGCTCCGCATTGGTCTTGACCAACTCT
ATCAGAGCTTGGTTGACGGCAATTTCGATGATGCAGCTTGGGCGCAGGGTCGATGCGACGCAATCGTCCG
ATCCGGAGCCGGGACTGTCGGGCGTACACAAATCGCCCGCAGAAGCGCGGCCGTCTGGACCGATGGCTGT
GTAGAAGTACTCGCCGATAGTGGAAACCGACGCCCCAGCACTCGTCCGAGGGCAAAGGAATAATCAGTAC
TGACAATAAAAAGATTCTTGTTTTCAAGAACTTGTCATTTGTATAGTTTTTTTATATTGTAGTTGTTCTA
TTTTAATCAAATGTTAGCGTGATTTATATTTTTTTTCGCCTCGACATCATCTGCCCAGATGCGAAGTTAA
GTGCGCAGAAAGTAATATCATGCGTCAATCGTATGTGAATGCTGGTCGCTATACTGCTGTCGATTCGATA
CTAACGCCGCCATCCACCTGCAGGTAATCACGTGCCAGCTTTTGTTCCCTTTAGTGAGGGTTAATTGCGC
GCTTGGCGTAATCATGGTCATAGCTGTTTCCTGTGTGAAATTGTTATCCGCTCACAATTCCACACAACAT
ACGAGCCGGAAGCATAAAGTGTAAAGCCTGGGGTGCCTAATGAGTGAGCTAACTCACATTAATTGCGTTG
CGCTCACTGCCCGCTTTCCAGTCGGGAAACCTGTCGTGCCAGCTGCATTAATGAATCGGCCAACGCGCGG
GGAGAGGCGGTTTGCGTATTGGGCGCTCTTCCGCTTCCTCGCTCACTGACTCGCTGCGCTCGGTCGTTCG
GCTGCGGCGAGCGGTATCAGCTCACTCAAAGGCGGTAATACGGTTATCCACAGAATCAGGGGATAACGCA
GGAAAGAACATGTGAGCAAAAGGCCAGCAAAAGGCCAGGAACCGTAAAAAGGCCGCGTTGCTGGCGTTTT
TCCATAGGCTCCGCCCCCCTGACGAGCATCACAAAAATCGACGCTCAAGTCAGAGGTGGCGAAACCCGAC
AGGACTATAAAGATACCAGGCGTTTCCCCCTGGAAGCTCCCTCGTGCGCTCTCCTGTTCCGACCCTGCCG
CTTACCGGATACCTGTCCGCCTTTCTCCCTTCGGGAAGCGTGGCGCTTTCTCATAGCTCACGCTGTAGGT
ATCTCAGTTCGGTGTAGGTCGTTCGCTCCAAGCTGGGCTGTGTGCACGAACCCCCCGTTCAGCCCGACCG
CTGCGCCTTATCCGGTAACTATCGTCTTGAGTCCAACCCGGTAAGACACGACTTATCGCCACTGGCAGCA
GCCACTGGTAACAGGATTAGCAGAGCGAGGTATGTAGGCGGTGCTACAGAGTTCTTGAAGTGGTGGCCTA
ACTACGGCTACACTAGAAGAACAGTATTTGGTATCTGCGCTCTGCTGAAGCCAGTTACCTTCGGAAAAAG
AGTTGGTAGCTCTTGATCCGGCAAACAAACCACCGCTGGTAGCGGTGGTTTTTTTGTTTGCAAGCAGCAG
ATTACGCGCAGAAAAAAAGGATCTCAAGAAGATCCTTTGATCTTTTCTACGGGGTCTGACGCTCAGTGGA
ACGAAAACTCACGTTAAGGGATTTTGGTCATGAGATTATCAAAAAGGATCTTCACCTAGATCCTTTTAAA
TTAAAAATGAAGTTTTAAATCAATCTAAAGTATATATGAGTAAACTTGGTCTGACAGTTACCAATGCTTA
ATCAGTGAGGCACCTATCTCAGCGATCTGTCTATTTCGTTCATCCATAGTTGCCTGACTCCCCGTCGTGT
AGATAACTACGATACGGGAGGGCTTACCATCTGGCCCCAGTGCTGCAATGATACCGCGAGACCCACGCTC
ACCGGCTCCAGATTTATCAGCAATAAACCAGCCAGCCGGAAGGGCCGAGCGCAGAAGTGGTCCTGCAACT
TTATCCGCCTCCATCCAGTCTATTAATTGTTGCCGGGAAGCTAGAGTAAGTAGTTCGCCAGTTAATAGTT
TGCGCAACGTTGTTGCCATTGCTACAGGCATCGTGGTGTCACGCTCGTCGTTTGGTATGGCTTCATTCAG
CTCCGGTTCCCAACGATCAAGGCGAGTTACATGATCCCCCATGTTGTGCAAAAAAGCGGTTAGCTCCTTC
GGTCCTCCGATCGTTGTCAGAAGTAAGTTGGCCGCAGTGTTATCACTCATGGTTATGGCAGCACTGCATA
ATTCTCTTACTGTCATGCCATCCGTAAGATGCTTTTCTGTGACTGGTGAGTACTCAACCAAGTCATTCTG
AGAATAGTGTATGCGGCGACCGAGTTGCTCTTGCCCGGCGTCAATACGGGATAATACCGCGCCACATAGC
AGAACTTTAAAAGTGCTCATCATTGGAAAACGTTCTTCGGGGCGAAAACTCTCAAGGATCTTACCGCTGT
TGAGATCCAGTTCGATGTAACCCACTCGTGCACCCAACTGATCTTCAGCATCTTTTACTTTCACCAGCGT
TTCTGGGTGAGCAAAAACAGGAAGGCAAAATGCCGCAAAAAAGGGAATAAGGGCGACACGGAAATGTTGA
ATACTCATACTCTTCCTTTTTCAATATTATTGAAGCATTTATCAGGGTTATTGTCTCATGAGCGGATACA
TATTTGAATGTATTTAGAAAAATAAACAAATAGGGGTTCCGCGCACATTTCCCCGAAAAGTGCCACCTGA
CGTCTAAGAAACCATTATTATCATGACATTAACCTATAAAAATAGGCGTATCACGAGGCCCTTTCGTC
